Addgene plasmid #131141: pHD-dsRed-attP_dCrk_flankingHRs
Purpose: Contains ~1kb homology regions flanking Drosophila crk locus. Used to make crk null mutant. Homology regions cloned into AarI and SapI sites of pHD-dsRed-attP (Harrison, O'Connor-Giles, Wildonger).
Depositing lab: Mark Peifer. Depositing organization: University of North Carolina at Chapel Hill. Publication: The Crk adapter protein is essential for Drosophila embryogenesis, where it regulates multiple actin-dependent morphogenic events. Spracklen AJ, Thornton-Kolbe EM, Bonner AN, Florea A, Compton PJ, Fernandez-Gonzalez R, Peifer M. Mol Biol Cell. 2019 Jul 18:mbcE19050302. doi: 10.1091/mbc.E19-05-0302. PubMed 31318326.
Backbone
  Vector backbone: pHD-dsRed-attP
  Backbone size w/o insert (bp): 4098
  Total vector size (bp): 5788
  Vector type: Cre/Lox, CRISPR ; Homology directed repair template
  Selectable markers: DsRed expression in the eye
Growth in bacteria
  Bacterial resistance: Ampicillin, 100 μg/mL
  Growth temperature: 37°C
  Growth strain: DH5alpha
  Copy number: Unknown
Gene/Insert 1
  Gene/Insert name: Crk Upstream Homology Region (alt name: Crk)
  Species: D. melanogaster (fly)
  Insert size (bp): 815
  Entrez Gene: Crk (a.k.a. Dmel_CG1587, CG1587, CRK, D-CRK, D-Crk, DCrk, Dcrk, Dmel\CG1587, crk, dCRK, dCrk)
  Cloning method: Restriction Enzyme; 5′ cloning site AarI (destroyed during cloning); 3′ cloning site AarI (destroyed during cloning)
  Sequencing primers: 5′ TTCGTTTCTCGGTTTTCACC; 3′ AAACCAGTGCAGACAATTCG
Gene/Insert 2
  Gene/Insert name: Crk Downstream Homology Region (alt name: Crk)
  Species: D. melanogaster (fly)
  Insert size (bp): 1000
  Entrez Gene: Crk (a.k.a. Dmel_CG1587, CG1587, CRK, D-CRK, D-Crk, DCrk, Dcrk, Dmel\CG1587, crk, dCRK, dCrk)
  Cloning method: Restriction Enzyme; 5′ cloning site SapI (destroyed during cloning); 3′ cloning site SapI (destroyed during cloning)
  Sequencing primers: 5′ GTGCTCTCGGAACGTGGTAT; 3′ AGTGGCCGTGGCAAAAAGT
Terms and licenses: Academic/Nonprofit Terms; Industry Terms: Not Available to Industry
How to cite: pHD-dsRed-attP_dCrk_flankingHRs was a gift from Mark Peifer (Addgene plasmid # 131141 ; http://n2t.net/addgene:131141 ; RRID:Addgene_131141)
