[The description below was written by a language model from this plasmid's Addgene catalogue record and pLannotate feature annotations shown in this document.]
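Description:
pHD-dsRed-attP_dCrk_flankingHRs is a donor plasmid for CRISPR-mediated homology-directed repair in Drosophila melanogaster, built on the pHD-dsRed-attP backbone and designed to generate a null allele of the Crk adapter protein gene. It is propagated in E. coli using a high-copy ColE1/pUC-type origin and an ampicillin resistance gene (β-lactamase). The short KanR, lacZα, 5S rRNA and rrnB terminator matches in the feature table appear to be backbone remnants rather than functional parts.

The payload is a replacement cassette flanked by two fly genomic homology arms: an 815 bp region upstream of Crk cloned into the AarI sites and a 1000 bp downstream region cloned into the SapI sites, with both sets of sites destroyed during cloning. The arms are not annotated in the feature table, but the unannotated stretches on either side of the cassette are consistent with their positions. Between them lie a phage φC31 attP site and a DsRed-Express reporter with an SV40 polyadenylation signal, bracketed by two loxP sites. The only annotated promoter element upstream of DsRed is an hsp70 promoter fragment. The record states that the marker is scored as DsRed expression in the eye, but the eye-specific enhancer responsible is not annotated.

When supplied together with Cas9 and guide RNAs targeting the locus (not carried on this plasmid), recombination through the arms replaces the Crk locus with the cassette, and transformants are identified by red eye fluorescence. Cre recombinase can then excise the loxP-flanked marker, leaving the attP site, which lies outside the floxed region, as a landing site for φC31 integrase-mediated reintegration of sequences at the locus.
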