Features (pLannotate 1.2.2; 15 found; start..end, strand, type, name):
      3..99      -  promoter       AmpR promoter (fragment): bla
    129..153     -  CDS            KanR (fragment): aminoglycoside phosphotransferase; aph(3')-Ia; confers resistance to kanamycin
    182..297     +  ncRNA          5S rRNA: Accession: RF00001 - 5S ribosomal RNA
    301..341     +  terminator     rrnB T1 terminator (fragment): transcription terminator T1 from the E. coli rrnB gene
   1188..1237    +  protein_bind   phage φC31 attP (fragment): attachment site of phage φC31 phage φC31 integrase
   1238..1271    -  protein_bind   loxP: Cre-mediated recombination occurs in the 8-bp core sequence (GCATACAT). Cre recombinase
   1359..1481    +  promoter       hsp70 promoter (fragment): Drosophila melanogaster hsp70Bb promoter
   1503..2177    +  CDS            DsRed-Express: DsRed-Express is a basic (constitutively fluorescent) orange fluorescent protein published in 2002, derived from Discosoma sp.. It is reported to be a rapidly-maturing tetramer with low acid sensitivity.
   2195..2278    +  CDS            large T antigen (fragment): large T antigen from SV40 (simian virus 40)
   2301..2422    +  polyA_signal   SV40 poly(A) signal: SV40 polyadenylation signal
   2429..2462    -  protein_bind   loxP: Cre-mediated recombination occurs in the 8-bp core sequence (GCATACAT). Cre recombinase
   3930..3949    +  CDS            lacZα (fragment): LacZα fragment of β-galactosidase; lacZ fragment
   3974..3991    -  terminator     rrnB T2 terminator (fragment): transcription terminator T2 from the E. coli rrnB gene
   4216..4804    -  rep_origin     ori: high-copy-number ColE1/pMB1/pBR322/pUC origin of replication
   4926..5786    -  CDS            AmpR: β-lactamase; bla; confers resistance to ampicillin, carbenicillin, and related antibiotics
>Addgene plasmid #131141 | pHD-dsRed-attP_dCrk_flankingHRs | addgene full sequence | sequence record 258858 | Addgene NGS Result
ATTCTTCCTTTTTCAATATTATTGAAGCATTTATCAGGGTTATTGTCTCATGAGCGGATACATATTTGAA
TGTATTTAGAAAAATAAACAAATAGGGGTCAGTGTTACAACCAATTAACCAATTCTGAACATTATCGCGA
GCCCATTTATACCTGAATATGGCTCATAACACCCCTTGTTTGCCTGGCGGCAGTAGCGCGGTGGTCCCAC
CTGACCCCATGCCGAACTCAGAAGTGAAACGCCGTAGCGCCGATGGTAGTGTGGGGACTCCCCATGCGAG
AGTAGGGAACTGCCAGGCATCAAATAAAACGAAAGGCTCAGTCGAAAGACTGGGCCTTTCGCCCGGGCTA
ATTATGGGGTGTCGCCCTTCGCCTTGAGCATGCAAAGGAATGGCTATTACAATATAATTTGATTAGTATG
CTACGCAAACCTCTAGCATTTTGATAGGAAAAAGATTCGGACAAAGATTCGTTGTCAGTTTTTTGAAGAA
GATGAAGAGGCGGATGGTGCAGTGGTCTGGCCATGTGAGGAAAGTTTATTTCCCACGGGCCCCTTTTTCC
TATTTTTGATCCTAGCTTCAAAATCTTATATATCTTATGTCCATAGCGTAAGATAAGTTAAATTTTTCCA
CTTTTATATTACTTTTATATTATCGACTTTTGTTTTGTCTTGCATATAAGACCATACATCAGATGATTTT
TGATCAGGTGAAAACCGAGAAACGAAAGTTTGTTTCTTAAGTGGAATCACCGCGAGTGGTTTTGGCCCTG
CAGATTGTATTTCTGAAGTGCCAACTTGTGCCGGGAGTCCGGACTCAATGTTCCCTTGTGGTGGTAAACT
AATCGGGACAGGTAGAATCACTGGTTAAGAAACCAGTGCAGACAATTCGGAATCTTTAGCAATCCCAGGG
TGGGCTCCCTCCACAGCGGATTGATCGGATTGCTCCAAATCTTATTTAGCTGCCGATCTTAGCAACATAT
GCGGATTTTCTACGATTGACAGCTGATCAGTTGTGGAGTCAAAATAACATGTCAACCAGATATATTCGTA
TTCCTAATATTCCTGTAAATATCCTTGAATTGAACAGAAGAACAAATATATCGGTTTTACTTAAAAATTA
GAATATCAAATTGATATGCATTGATCACGGTTTTACATTTAGATTTTAAAAGCTGACAGTACGTCCTGTA
GTGCCCCAACTGGGGTAACCTTTGAGTTCTCTCAGTTGGGGGCGTAGATAACTTCGTATAATGTATGCTA
TACGAAGTTATCGTACGGGATCTAATTCAATTAGAGACTAATTCAATTAGAGCTAATTCAATTAGGATCC
AAGCTTATCGATTTCGAACCCTCGACCGCCGGAGTATAAATAGAGGCGCTTCGTCTACGGAGCGACAATT
CAATTCAAACAAGCAAAGTGAACACGTCGCTAAGCGAAAGCTAAGCAAATAAACAAGCGCAGCTGAACAA
GCTAAACAATCGGCTCGAAGCCGGTCGCCACCATGGCCTCCTCCGAGGACGTCATCAAGGAGTTCATGCG
CTTCAAGGTGCGCATGGAGGGCTCCGTGAACGGCCACGAGTTCGAGATCGAGGGCGAGGGCGAGGGCCGC
CCCTACGAGGGCACCCAGACCGCCAAGCTGAAGGTGACCAAGGGCGGCCCCCTGCCCTTCGCCTGGGACA
TCCTGTCCCCCCAGTTCCAGTACGGCTCCAAGGTGTACGTGAAGCACCCCGCCGACATCCCCGACTACAA
GAAGCTGTCCTTCCCCGAGGGCTTCAAGTGGGAGCGCGTGATGAACTTCGAGGACGGCGGCGTGGTGACC
GTGACCCAGGACTCCTCCCTCCAGGACGGCTCCTTCATCTACAAGGTGAAGTTCATCGGCGTGAACTTCC
CCTCCGACGGCCCCGTAATGCAGAAGAAGACTATGGGCTGGGAGGCGTCCACCGAGCGCCTGTACCCCCG
CGACGGCGTGCTGAAGGGCGAGATCCACAAGGCCCTGAAGCTGAAGGACGGCGGCCACTACCTGGTGGAG
TTCAAGTCCATCTACATGGCCAAGAAGCCCGTGCAGCTGCCCGGCTACTACTACGTGGACTCCAAGCTGG
ACATCACCTCCCACAACGAGGACTACACCATCGTGGAGCAGTACGAGCGCGCCGAGGGCCGCCACCACCT
GTTCCTGTAGGGGCCGCGACTCTAGATCATAATCAGCCATACCACATTTGTAGAGGTTTTACTTGCTTTA
AAAAACCTCCCACACCTCCCCCTGAACCTGAAACATAAAATGAATGCAATTGTTGTTGTTAACTTGTTTA
TTGCAGCTTATAATGGTTACAAATAAAGCAATAGCATCACAAATTTCACAAATAAAGCATTTTTTTCACT
GCATTCTAGTTGTGGTTTGTCCAAACTCATCAATGTATCTTAACCGGTATAACTTCGTATAATGTATGCT
ATACGAAGTTATTGCTACAGAAAACCCTTTGGGCCTTATATTTTTTATACCCGTTACTCGTAGAGTAAAA
GGGAATACTACAATAGGTTCGTTGAAAAGTATGTAACAGGTGGAAGAAAGCGCTTCTGACCATATAAAGG
CTGTTCAATATACAAAGACCCCAAAAGCCGGATACATCTCCGAGTAACGCCAGAACGCCAGAAGTTTTTT
TATCACCCGCAAAGAGGTCCTTATTTGGCCCTTCGACCACCTTCCAAAATTTGATATTTCCAAACGTCCA
TAATTCGAGGCTAACAGAACCTACCTCTAAGGCACCAACTCTACAAGCTGCCCAAACTAATTTGACGTCG
AATCCTTAATCACCGACGCATCACCAACGCAGTATTAAAACTATGACATATACTTTGCAGCATCATATGA
TTTCATTCATGTCGTTCGTGTGGATTATCACGCAAGACCTATCTTCCTGGAACGTTAAAATAATGTGTAT
CTTTAGATCAATAGTTAGTTAGTGCTTCTCCTGATACCACGTTCCGAGAGCACCTAGAGTACGCCCACAA
AAAGGCCAGCGCTACTACTGGTTCTCTGCCGAGAATGCTTCTAAACACGAGAGGTCCTAAGCAAACCACT
AGCTACCACGTTGATAACGGGCGACAAAGCATTTTTGGGCGGCTGAAGGGCGTTAGAGTGGCCGTGGCAA
AAAGTTTTTTGGGAAATCGATAGAAAATTACAAGACTAATCAAAATATTTAAAGAATATCAACACACTTT
TTCAAAAGTGCGGGCGTGGCAGTTTTGCGCGGTTTGTAGGCGTTAGAGTGGGCGTGGCAACATGGGTCAA
CGCTGCGCTGCGTCTTTTCTAGATTCTGTATGCTGAATCTCATCCTTCTAGCTTTTATAGTTCCTGTAAT
CGTGACGTTCATACGGACAGACGGACATGACCAGATCGTCTCGGCTATTGATCCTGATCAGGAATGGCAA
CATGGGTCAACAAACTTGTGCTGTCTATGTTCGTCAATCGAGTTCAAGGGCGACACAAAATTTATTCTAA
ATGCATAATAAATACTGATAACATCTTATAGTTTGTATTATATTTTGTATTATCGTTGACATGTATAATT
TTGATATCAAAAACTGATTTTCCCTTTATTATTTTCGAGATTTATTTTCTTAATTCTCTTTAACAAACTA
GAAATATTGTATATACAAAAAATCATAAATAATAGATGAATAGTTTAATTATAGGTGTTCATCAATCGAA
AAAGCAACGTATCTTATTTAAAGTGCGTTGCTTTTTTCTCATTTATAAGGTTAAATAATTCTCATATATC
AAGCAAAGTGACAGGCGCCCTTAAATATTCTGACAAATGCTCTTTCCCTAAACTCCCCCCATAAAAAAAC
CCGCCGAAGCGGGTTTTTACGTTATTTGCGGATTAACGATTACTCGTTATCAGAACCGCCCAGGGGGCCC
GAGCTTAAGACTGGCCGTCGTTTTACAACACAGAAAGAGTTTGTAGAAACGCAAAAAGGCCATCCGTCAG
GGGCCTTCTGCTTAGTTTGATGCCTGGCAGTTCCCTACTCTCGCCTTCCGCTTCCTCGCTCACTGACTCG
CTGCGCTCGGTCGTTCGGCTGCGGCGAGCGGTATCAGCTCACTCAAAGGCGGTAATACGGTTATCCACAG
AATCAGGGGATAACGCAGGAAAGAACATGTGAGCAAAAGGCCAGCAAAAGGCCAGGAACCGTAAAAAGGC
CGCGTTGCTGGCGTTTTTCCATAGGCTCCGCCCCCCTGACGAGCATCACAAAAATCGACGCTCAAGTCAG
AGGTGGCGAAACCCGACAGGACTATAAAGATACCAGGCGTTTCCCCCTGGAAGCTCCCTCGTGCGCTCTC
CTGTTCCGACCCTGCCGCTTACCGGATACCTGTCCGCCTTTCTCCCTTCGGGAAGCGTGGCGCTTTCTCA
TAGCTCACGCTGTAGGTATCTCAGTTCGGTGTAGGTCGTTCGCTCCAAGCTGGGCTGTGTGCACGAACCC
CCCGTTCAGCCCGACCGCTGCGCCTTATCCGGTAACTATCGTCTTGAGTCCAACCCGGTAAGACACGACT
TATCGCCACTGGCAGCAGCCACTGGTAACAGGATTAGCAGAGCGAGGTATGTAGGCGGTGCTACAGAGTT
CTTGAAGTGGTGGGCTAACTACGGCTACACTAGAAGAACAGTATTTGGTATCTGCGCTCTGCTGAAGCCA
GTTACCTTCGGAAAAAGAGTTGGTAGCTCTTGATCCGGCAAACAAACCACCGCTGGTAGCGGTGGTTTTT
TTGTTTGCAAGCAGCAGATTACGCGCAGAAAAAAAGGATCTCAAGAAGATCCTTTGATCTTTTCTACGGG
GTCTGACGCTCAGTGGAACGACGCGCGCGTAACTCACGTTAAGGGATTTTGGTCATGAGCTTGCGCCGTC
CCGTCAAGTCAGCGTAATGCTCTGCTTACCAATGCTTAATCAGTGAGGCACCTATCTCAGCGATCTGTCT
ATTTCGTTCATCCATAGTTGCCTGACTCCCCGTCGTGTAGATAACTACGATACGGGAGGGCTTACCATCT
GGCCCCAGCGCTGCGATGATACCGCGAGAACCACGCTCACCGGCTCCGGATTTATCAGCAATAAACCAGC
CAGCCGGAAGGGCCGAGCGCAGAAGTGGTCCTGCAACTTTATCCGCCTCCATCCAGTCTATTAATTGTTG
CCGGGAAGCTAGAGTAAGTAGTTCGCCAGTTAATAGTTTGCGCAACGTTGTTGCCATCGCTACAGGCATC
GTGGTGTCACGCTCGTCGTTTGGTATGGCTTCATTCAGCTCCGGTTCCCAACGATCAAGGCGAGTTACAT
GATCCCCCATGTTGTGCAAAAAAGCGGTTAGCTCCTTCGGTCCTCCGATCGTTGTCAGAAGTAAGTTGGC
CGCAGTGTTATCACTCATGGTTATGGCAGCACTGCATAATTCTCTTACTGTCATGCCATCCGTAAGATGC
TTTTCTGTGACTGGTGAGTACTCAACCAAGTCATTCTGAGAATAGTGTATGCGGCGACCGAGTTGCTCTT
GCCCGGCGTCAATACGGGATAATACCGCGCCACATAGCAGAACTTTAAAAGTGCTCATCATTGGAAAACG
TTCTTCGGGGCGAAAACTCTCAAGGATCTTACCGCTGTTGAGATCCAGTTCGATGTAACCCACTCGTGCA
CCCAACTGATCTTCAGCATCTTTTACTTTCACCAGCGTTTCTGGGTGAGCAAAAACAGGAAGGCAAAATG
CCGCAAAAAAGGGAATAAGGGCGACACGGAAATGTTGAATACTCAT
